>Addgene plasmid #131192 | pOVC1_X_AtPIF6 | depositor partial sequence | sequence record 251462 | pOVC1_X_AtPIF6
ACCATGGCCACCGGTGAATTCTCAGGCTCTGGATCCCCCGGTATGATGTTCTTACCAACCGATTATTGTT
GCAGGTTAAGCGATCAAGAGTATATGGAGCTTGTGTTTGAGAATGGCCAGATTCTTGCAAAGGGCCAAAG
ATCCAACGTTTCTCTGCATAATCAACGTACCAAATCGATCATGGATTTGTATGAGGCAGAGTATAACGAG
GATTTCATGAAGAGTATCATCCATGGTGGTGGTGGTGCCATCACAAATCTCGGGGACACGCAGGTTGTTC
CACAAAGTCATGTTGCTGCTGCCCATGAAACAAACATGTTGGAAAGCAATAAACATGTTGACCCCGGGTA
A
