[The description below was written by a language model from this plasmid's Addgene catalogue record.]
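Description:
pOVC1_X_AtPIF6 is a mammalian expression plasmid built on the pcDNA3.1(-) backbone (about 5.3 kb without insert). It is propagated in E. coli as a high-copy plasmid under ampicillin selection. It also carries a neomycin resistance marker, so transfected mammalian cells can be selected with G418. No feature table accompanies the record, so other backbone elements such as the polyadenylation signal and origins of replication are not itemised here, although they would be expected to follow the standard pcDNA3.1 layout.

The payload is a 351 bp insert encoding AtPIF6, derived from phytochrome-interacting factor 6 of Arabidopsis thaliana, expressed from the CMV promoter. At this size the insert probably represents a fragment rather than the full-length protein, but the record does not specify which residues are included. The insert was placed by restriction cloning at XmaI, with the 5′ site destroyed and the 3′ site retained. According to the stated purpose, the AtPIF6 coding sequence is preceded by restriction sites, and the "X" in the name appears to mark this open position where a protein of interest can be cloned in frame upstream to give an N-terminal fusion partner.

PIF6 is known for binding plant phytochrome B in a red/far-red light-dependent manner, which makes it a common component of optogenetic dimerisation systems. The plasmid belongs to a vector library designed for the rapid, modular generation of light-controlled protein–protein interactions. It would typically be used to tag a chosen protein with AtPIF6 and express the fusion in mammalian cells. No epitope tags or reporters are recorded.
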