Addgene plasmid #131192: pOVC1_X_AtPIF6
Purpose: Expresses AtPIF6 (Arabidopsis thaliana) preceded by restriction sites
Depositing lab: Harald Janovjak. Depositing organization: Institute of Science and Technology Austria (I.S.T. Austria). Publication: Engineering Strategy and Vector Library for the Rapid Generation of Modular Light-Controlled Protein-Protein Interactions. Tichy AM, Gerrard EJ, Legrand JMD, Hobbs RM, Janovjak H. J Mol Biol. 2019 May 29. pii: S0022-2836(19)30317-1. doi: 10.1016/j.jmb.2019.05.033. PubMed 31150735.
Backbone
  Vector backbone: pcDNA3.1-
  Backbone manufacturer: Invitrogen
  Backbone size w/o insert (bp): 5318
  Vector type: Mammalian Expression
  Selectable markers: Neomycin (select with G418)
Growth in bacteria
  Bacterial resistance: Ampicillin, 100 μg/mL
  Growth temperature: 37°C
  Growth strain: DH5alpha
  Copy number: High Copy
Gene/Insert
  Gene/Insert name: AtPIF6
  Species: A. thaliana (mustard weed)
  Insert size (bp): 351
  Promoter: CMV
  Cloning method: Restriction Enzyme; 5′ cloning site XmaI (destroyed during cloning); 3′ cloning site XmaI (not destroyed)
  Sequencing primers: 5′ CMV_F (CGCAAATGGGCGGTAGGCGTG); 3′ pcDNA_R (CAACAGATGGCTGGCAAC)
Terms and licenses: Academic/Nonprofit Terms; Industry Terms: Not Available to Industry
How to cite: pOVC1_X_AtPIF6 was a gift from Harald Janovjak (Addgene plasmid # 131192 ; http://n2t.net/addgene:131192 ; RRID:Addgene_131192)
